>Addgene plasmid #190333 | pUC57-gCarvi-T2A | addgene full sequence | sequence record 371944 | Addgene NGS Result
TCGCGCGTTTCGGTGATGACGGTGAAAACCTCTGACACATGCAGCTCCCGGAGACGGTCACAGCTTGTCT
GTAAGCGGATGCCGGGAGCAGACAAGCCCGTCAGGGCGCGTCAGCGGGTGTTGGCGGGTGTCGGGGCTGG
CTTAACTATGCGGCATCAGAGCAGATTGTACTGAGAGTGCACCATATGCGGTGTGAAATACCGCACAGAT
GCGTAAGGAGAAAATACCGCATCAGGCGCCATTCGCCATTCAGGCTGCGCAACTGTTGGGAAGGGCGATC
GGTGCGGGCCTCTTCGCTATTACGCCAGCTGGCGAAAGGGGGATGTGCTGCAAGGCGATTAAGTTGGGTA
ACGCCAGGGTTTTCCCAGTCACGACGTTGTAAAACGACGGCCAGTGAATTCGAGCTCGGTACCTCGCGAA
TGCATCTAGATCCCAATGTCGACGGTATCGATAAGCTTGATATCGAATTCAGGGCCAGGGTTTTCCTCCA
CGTCGCCGCAGGTCAGCAGGCTGCCTCTGCCCTCAGATCCCTCGACAAGCTTACTAGTGTTGTACTCCAG
CTTGTGCCCCAGGATGTTGCCGTCCTCCTTGAAGTCGATGCCCTTCAGCTCGATGCGGTTCACCAGGGTG
TCGCCCTCGAACTTCACCTCGGCGCGGGTCTTGTAGTTGCCGTCGTCCTTGAAGAAGATGGTGCGCTCCT
GGATGTAGCCTTCGGGCATGGCGGACTTGAAGAAGTCGTGCTGCTTCATGTGGTCGGGGTAGCGGCTGAA
GCACTGCACGCCGTAGGTCAGGGTGGTCACGAGGGTGGGCCAGGGCACGGGCAGCTTGCCGGTGGTGCAG
ATGAACTTCAGGGTCAGCTTGCCGTAGGTGGCATCGCCCTCACCCTCGCCGGACACGCTGAACTTGTGGC
CGTTTACGTCGCCGTCCAGCTCGACCTGGATGGGCACCACCCCGGTGAACAGCTCCTCGCCCTTGCTCAC
CATGCTCCCTCCGGTACCGCCCTTGTACAGCTCGTCCATGCCGAGAGTGATCCCGGCGGCGGTCACGAAC
TCCAGCAGGACCATGTGATCGCGCTTCTCGTTGGGGTCTTTCGAAAGAATGGACTGCACGCTCAGGTAGT
GGTTGTCGGGCAGCAGCACGGGGCCGTCGCCGATGGGGGTGTTCTGCTGGTAGTGGTAGGCGAGCTGCAC
GCCGCCGTCCTCGATGTTGTGGCGGATCTTGAAGTTCGCCTTGATGCCGTTCTTCTGCTTGTCGGCCTTG
ATATAGACGTTCTCGAGGTACAGGTTCCCCACCTTCTCAGAGGTAACCTGAAGCCTTCTCGCCATCTGGG
CTGAGAGGCGCATGAGTATGTCGGGATTCACCTGTATGAGTTGCCGGAATTTCTTGTATGAGATTTCGGC
CACCTCACAGGCTGTCTTAGCCCTCACCCAAGCGGATCTCTCCTGTCCTTCCTCGAACAGGCCCAGTTCT
CCGATAAAGTCACCCTGGTTCAGATAGCTCAGGATCATTTCCTTTCCTTCTTCATCCTTAATCAGCACGG
CGACTGAACCCTTCACTATATAATACAGGGTTTCAGCCTTCTCGCCCTGATGGATCAGGGTGCTCTTAGA
TGGGTACTTGTGAATGTGACAGTGTGACAGAAACCACTCCAATGTTGGGTCGGTCTGTGGTTTGCCCAGC
ACCATGGATCCCTTGTCATCGTCATCCTTGTAATCGATGTCATGATCTTTATAATCACCGTCATGGTCTT
TGTAGTCCATGGTGGCACTAGTAGATCACTAGTTCTAGTAGATCTCATGGTCATAGCTGTTTCCTGTGTG
AAATTGTTATCCGCTCACAATTCCACACAACATACGAGCCGGAAGCATAAAGTGTAAAGCCTGGGGTGCC
TAATGAGTGAGCTAACTCACATTAATTGCGTTGCGCTCACTGCCCGCTTTCCAGTCGGGAAACCTGTCGT
GCCAGCTGCATTAATGAATCGGCCAACGCGCGGGGAGAGGCGGTTTGCGTATTGGGCGCTCTTCCGCTTC
CTCGCTCACTGACTCGCTGCGCTCGGTCGTTCGGCTGCGGCGAGCGGTATCAGCTCACTCAAAGGCGGTA
ATACGGTTATCCACAGAATCAGGGGATAACGCAGGAAAGAACATGTGAGCAAAAGGCCAGCAAAAGGCCA
GGAACCGTAAAAAGGCCGCGTTGCTGGCGTTTTTCCATAGGCTCCGCCCCCCTGACGAGCATCACAAAAA
TCGACGCTCAAGTCAGAGGTGGCGAAACCCGACAGGACTATAAAGATACCAGGCGTTTCCCCCTGGAAGC
TCCCTCGTGCGCTCTCCTGTTCCGACCCTGCCGCTTACCGGATACCTGTCCGCCTTTCTCCCTTCGGGAA
GCGTGGCGCTTTCTCATAGCTCACGCTGTAGGTATCTCAGTTCGGTGTAGGTCGTTCGCTCCAAGCTGGG
CTGTGTGCACGAACCCCCCGTTCAGCCCGACCGCTGCGCCTTATCCGGTAACTATCGTCTTGAGTCCAAC
CCGGTAAGACACGACTTATCGCCACTGGCAGCAGCCACTGGTAACAGGATTAGCAGAGCGAGGTATGTAG
GCGGTGCTACAGAGTTCTTGAAGTGGTGGCCTAACTACGGCTACACTAGAAGAACAGTATTTGGTATCTG
CGCTCTGCTGAAGCCAGTTACCTTCGGAAAAAGAGTTGGTAGCTCTTGATCCGGCAAACAAACCACCGCT
GGTAGCGGTGGTTTTTTTGTTTGCAAGCAGCAGATTACGCGCAGAAAAAAAGGATCTCAAGAAGATCCTT
TGATCTTTTCTACGGGGTCTGACGCTCAGTGGAACGAAAACTCACGTTAAGGGATTTTGGTCATGAGATT
ATCAAAAAGGATCTTCACCTAGATCCTTTTAAATTAAAAATGAAGTTTTAAATCAATCTAAAGTATATAT
GAGTAAACTTGGTCTGACAGTTACCAATGCTTAATCAGTGAGGCACCTATCTCAGCGATCTGTCTATTTC
GTTCATCCATAGTTGCCTGACTCCCCGTCGTGTAGATAACTACGATACGGGAGGGCTTACCATCTGGCCC
CAGTGCTGCAATGATACCGCGAGACCCACGCTCACCGGCTCCAGATTTATCAGCAATAAACCAGCCAGCC
GGAAGGGCCGAGCGCAGAAGTGGTCCTGCAACTTTATCCGCCTCCATCCAGTCTATTAATTGTTGCCGGG
AAGCTAGAGTAAGTAGTTCGCCAGTTAATAGTTTGCGCAACGTTGTTGCCATTGCTACAGGCATCGTGGT
GTCACGCTCGTCGTTTGGTATGGCTTCATTCAGCTCCGGTTCCCAACGATCAAGGCGAGTTACATGATCC
CCCATGTTGTGCAAAAAAGCGGTTAGCTCCTTCGGTCCTCCGATCGTTGTCAGAAGTAAGTTGGCCGCAG
TGTTATCACTCATGGTTATGGCAGCACTGCATAATTCTCTTACTGTCATGCCATCCGTAAGATGCTTTTC
TGTGACTGGTGAGTACTCAACCAAGTCATTCTGAGAATAGTGTATGCGGCGACCGAGTTGCTCTTGCCCG
GCGTCAATACGGGATAATACCGCGCCACATAGCAGAACTTTAAAAGTGCTCATCATTGGAAAACGTTCTT
CGGGGCGAAAACTCTCAAGGATCTTACCGCTGTTGAGATCCAGTTCGATGTAACCCACTCGTGCACCCAA
CTGATCTTCAGCATCTTTTACTTTCACCAGCGTTTCTGGGTGAGCAAAAACAGGAAGGCAAAATGCCGCA
AAAAAGGGAATAAGGGCGACACGGAAATGTTGAATACTCATACTCTTCCTTTTTCAATATTATTGAAGCA
TTTATCAGGGTTATTGTCTCATGAGCGGATACATATTTGAATGTATTTAGAAAAATAAACAAATAGGGGT
TCCGCGCACATTTCCCCGAAAAGTGCCACCTGACGTCTAAGAAACCATTATTATCATGACATTAACCTAT
AAAAATAGGCGTATCACGAGGCCCTTTCGTC
Features (pLannotate 1.2.2; 14 found; start..end, strand, type, name):
    137..236     +  misc_feature   bom (fragment): basis of mobility region from pBR322
    242..399     -  CDS            lacZα (fragment): LacZα fragment of β-galactosidase; lacZ fragment
    438..470     -  misc_feature   MCS (fragment): pBluescript multiple cloning site
    549..1277    -  CDS            cEGFP: cEGFP is a basic (constitutively fluorescent) green fluorescent protein published in 2008, derived from Aequorea victoria.
   1281..1685    -  CDS            crp (fragment): CRP_ECOLI - Also known as cap, csm. Experimental evidence at protein level: Swiss-Prot protein existence level 1. A global transcription regulator. Complexes with cyclic AMP (cAMP) which allosterically activates DNA binding (to consensus sequence 5'-AAATGTGATCTAGATCACATTT-3') to directly regulate the transcription of about 300 genes in about 200 operons and indirectly regulate the expression of about half the genome. There are 3 classes of CRP promoters; class I promoters have a single CRP-binding site upstream of the RNA polymerase (RNAP)-binding site, whereas in class II promoters the single
   1692..1757    -  CDS            3xFLAG: three tandem FLAG® epitope tags, followed by an enterokinase cleavage site
   1824..1840    -  protein_bind   lac operator: The lac repressor binds to the lac operator to inhibit transcription in E. coli. This inhibition can be relieved by adding lactose or isopropyl-β-D-thiogalactopyranoside (IPTG). lac repressor encoded by lacI
   1848..1878    -  promoter       lac promoter: promoter for the E. coli lac operon
   1893..1914    -  protein_bind   CAP binding site: CAP binding activates transcription in the presence of cAMP. E. coli catabolite activator protein
   1927..2019    -  CDS            lacI (fragment): lac repressor; lacI; The lac repressor binds to the lac operator to inhibit transcription in E. coli. This inhibition can be relieved by adding lactose or isopropyl-β-D-thiogalactopyranoside (IPTG).
   2202..2790    -  rep_origin     ori: high-copy-number ColE1/pMB1/pBR322/pUC origin of replication
   2961..3821    -  CDS            AmpR: β-lactamase; bla; confers resistance to ampicillin, carbenicillin, and related antibiotics
   3822..3926    -  promoter       AmpR promoter: bla
   4021..35      +  CDS            rop (fragment) (across the origin): Rop protein, which maintains plasmids at low copy number; rop
