[The description below was written by a language model from this plasmid's Addgene catalogue record and pLannotate feature annotations shown in this document.]
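Description:
pUC57-gCarvi-T2A is a small, high-copy bacterial cloning plasmid (about 4.0 kb) built on the pUC57 backbone, carrying the coding sequence for gCarvi, a synthetic green fluorescent indicator of cAMP. It replicates in E. coli from the pUC/ColE1-type origin and is selected with ampicillin through the β-lactamase gene and its native promoter. Remnants of standard backbone elements (bom, rop, lacI and lacZα fragments, and a partial multiple cloning site) are also annotated but are vestigial.

The roughly 1.2 kb insert, placed between BglII and SalI sites, reads on the minus strand as a 3xFLAG epitope tag, followed by a fragment of the E. coli cAMP receptor protein (CRP), followed by an EGFP-derived green fluorescent protein. The CRP portion is presumably the cAMP-sensing module and the GFP portion the optical readout, so that cAMP binding is reported as a change in green fluorescence, although the record does not detail how the two domains are arranged or coupled. The plasmid name indicates a T2A self-cleaving peptide, which would allow co-translation of a second protein once one is fused in frame. No T2A feature was called in the annotation, however, so its position cannot be confirmed from the table.

The only promoter near the insert is the vector's lac promoter with its operator and CAP binding site, lying upstream in the same orientation. No eukaryotic promoter or polyadenylation signal is annotated, and the vector type is unspecified. The plasmid therefore appears to be a source or shuttle clone from which the gCarvi-T2A cassette can be subcloned into expression or viral vectors for live-cell cAMP imaging, such as in neurons.
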