Addgene plasmid #190333: pUC57-gCarvi-T2A
Purpose: Fluorescent reporter for cAMP
Depositing lab: Naoto Saitoh. Depositing organization: Doshisha University. Publication: Green fluorescent cAMP indicator of high speed and specificity suitable for neuronal live-cell imaging. Kawata S, Mukai Y, Nishimura Y, Takahashi T, Saitoh N. Proc Natl Acad Sci U S A. 2022 Jul 12;119(28):e2122618119. doi: 10.1073/pnas.2122618119. Epub 2022 Jul 6. PubMed 35867738.
Backbone
  Vector backbone: pUC57
  Backbone size w/o insert (bp): 2714
  Total vector size (bp): 4022
  Vector type: Unspecified
Growth in bacteria
  Bacterial resistance: Ampicillin, 100 μg/mL
  Growth temperature: 37°C
  Growth strain: DH5alpha
  Copy number: High Copy
Gene/Insert
  Gene/Insert name: gCarvi
  Species: Synthetic
  Insert size (bp): 1209
  Cloning method: Restriction Enzyme; 5′ cloning site BglII (unknown if destroyed); 3′ cloning site SalI (unknown if destroyed)
  Sequencing primers: 5′ M13 rev; 3′ M13 fwd
Terms and licenses: Academic/Nonprofit Terms; Industry Terms: Not Available to Industry
How to cite: pUC57-gCarvi-T2A was a gift from Naoto Saitoh (Addgene plasmid # 190333 ; http://n2t.net/addgene:190333 ; RRID:Addgene_190333)
